>Addgene plasmid #99033 | pLV-shIl22ra2-1928 | addgene full sequence | sequence record 189632 | Addgene NGS Result
GTCGACGGATCGGGAGATCTCCCGATCCCCTATGGTGCACTCTCAGTACAATCTGCTCTGATGCCGCATA
GTTAAGCCAGTATCTGCTCCCTGCTTGTGTGTTGGAGGTCGCTGAGTAGTGCGCGAGCAAAATTTAAGCT
ACAACAAGGCAAGGCTTGACCGACAATTGCATGAAGAATCTGCTTAGGGTTAGGCGTTTTGCGCTGCTTC
GCGATGTACGGGCCAGATATACGCGTTGACATTGATTATTGACTAGTTATTAATAGTAATCAATTACGGG
GTCATTAGTTCATAGCCCATATATGGAGTTCCGCGTTACATAACTTACGGTAAATGGCCCGCCTGGCTGA
CCGCCCAACGACCCCCGCCCATTGACGTCAATAATGACGTATGTTCCCATAGTAACGCCAATAGGGACTT
TCCATTGACGTCAATGGGTGGAGTATTTACGGTAAACTGCCCACTTGGCAGTACATCAAGTGTATCATAT
GCCAAGTACGCCCCCTATTGACGTCAATGACGGTAAATGGCCCGCCTGGCATTATGCCCAGTACATGACC
TTATGGGACTTTCCTACTTGGCAGTACATCTACGTATTAGTCATCGCTATTACCATGGTGATGCGGTTTT
GGCAGTACATCAATGGGCGTGGATAGCGGTTTGACTCACGGGGATTTCCAAGTCTCCACCCCATTGACGT
CAATGGGAGTTTGTTTTGGCACCAAAATCAACGGGACTTTCCAAAATGTCGTAACAACTCCGCCCCATTG
ACGCAAATGGGCGGTAGGCGTGTACGGTGGGAGGTCTATATAAGCAGCGCGTTTTGCCTGTACTGGGTCT
CTCTGGTTAGACCAGATCTGAGCCTGGGAGCTCTCTGGCTAACTAGGGAACCCACTGCTTAAGCCTCAAT
AAAGCTTGCCTTGAGTGCTTCAAGTAGTGTGTGCCCGTCTGTTGTGTGACTCTGGTAACTAGAGATCCCT
CAGACCCTTTTAGTCAGTGTGGAAAATCTCTAGCAGTGGCGCCCGAACAGGGACTTGAAAGCGAAAGGGA
AACCAGAGGAGCTCTCTCGACGCAGGACTCGGCTTGCTGAAGCGCGCACGGCAAGAGGCGAGGGGCGGCG
ACTGGTGAGTACGCCAAAAATTTTGACTAGCGGAGGCTAGAAGGAGAGAGATGGGTGCGAGAGCGTCAGT
ATTAAGCGGGGGAGAATTAGATCGCGATGGGAAAAAATTCGGTTAAGGCCAGGGGGAAAGAAAAAATATA
AATTAAAACATATAGTATGGGCAAGCAGGGAGCTAGAACGATTCGCAGTTAATCCTGGCCTGTTAGAAAC
ATCAGAAGGCTGTAGACAAATACTGGGACAGCTACAACCATCCCTTCAGACAGGATCAGAAGAACTTAGA
TCATTATATAATACAGTAGCAACCCTCTATTGTGTGCATCAAAGGATAGAGATAAAAGACACCAAGGAAG
CTTTAGACAAGATAGAGGAAGAGCAAAACAAAAGTAAGACCACCGCACAGCAAGCGGCCGGCCGCTGATC
TTCAGACCTGGAGGAGGAGATATGAGGGACAATTGGAGAAGTGAATTATATAAATATAAAGTAGTAAAAA
TTGAACCATTAGGAGTAGCACCCACCAAGGCAAAGAGAAGAGTGGTGCAGAGAGAAAAAAGAGCAGTGGG
AATAGGAGCTTTGTTCCTTGGGTTCTTGGGAGCAGCAGGAAGCACTATGGGCGCAGCGTCAATGACGCTG
ACGGTACAGGCCAGACAATTATTGTCTGGTATAGTGCAGCAGCAGAACAATTTGCTGAGGGCTATTGAGG
CGCAACAGCATCTGTTGCAACTCACAGTCTGGGGCATCAAGCAGCTCCAGGCAAGAATCCTGGCTGTGGA
AAGATACCTAAAGGATCAACAGCTCCTGGGGATTTGGGGTTGCTCTGGAAAACTCATTTGCACCACTGCT
GTGCCTTGGAATGCTAGTTGGAGTAATAAATCTCTGGAACAGATTTGGAATCACACGACCTGGATGGAGT
GGGACAGAGAAATTAACAATTACACAAGCTTAATACACTCCTTAATTGAAGAATCGCAAAACCAGCAAGA
AAAGAATGAACAAGAATTATTGGAATTAGATAAATGGGCAAGTTTGTGGAATTGGTTTAACATAACAAAT
TGGCTGTGGTATATAAAATTATTCATAATGATAGTAGGAGGCTTGGTAGGTTTAAGAATAGTTTTTGCTG
TACTTTCTATAGTGAATAGAGTTAGGCAGGGATATTCACCATTATCGTTTCAGACCCACCTCCCAACCCC
GAGGGGACCCGACAGGCCCGAAGGAATAGAAGAAGAAGGTGGAGAGAGAGACAGAGACAGATCCATTCGA
TTAGTGAACGGATCGGCACTGCGTGCGCCAATTCTGCAGACAAATGGCAGTATTCATCCACAATTTTAAA
AGAAAAGGGGGGATTGGGGGGTACAGTGCAGGGGAAAGAATAGTAGACATAATAGCAACAGACATACAAA
CTAAAGAATTACAAAAACAAATTACAAAAATTCAAAATTTTCGGGTTTATTACAGGGACAGCAGAGATCC
AGTTTGGTTAGTACCGGGCCCGCTCTAGAGATCCGACGCGCCATCTCTAGGCCCGCGCCGGCCCCCTCGC
ACAGACTTGTGGGAGAAGCTCGGCTACTCCCCTGCCCCGGTTAATTTGCATATAATATTTCCTAGTAACT
ATAGAGGCTTAATGTGCGATAAAAGACAGATAATCTGTTCTTTTTAATACTAGCTACATTTTACATGATA
GGCTTGGATTTCTATAAGAGATACAAATACTAAATTATTATTTTAAAAAACAGCACAAAAGGAAACTCAC
CCTAACTGTAAAGTAATTGTGTGTTTTGAGACTATAAATATCCCTTGGAGAAAAGCCTTGTTTGGTGCTC
CAACGTATTACTTTCAAGAGAAGTAATACGTTGGAGCACCTTTTTTCTCGAGGTCGACGGTATCGATAAG
CTCGCTTCACGAGATTCCAGCAGGTCGAGGGACCTAATAACTTCGTATAGCATACATTATACGAAGTTAT
ATTAAGGGTTCCAAGCTTAAGCGGCCGCGTGGATAACCGTATTACCGCCATGCATTAGTTATTAATAGTA
ATCAATTACGGGGTCATTAGTTCATAGCCCATATATGGAGTTCCGCGTTACATAACTTACGGTAAATGGC
CCGCCTGGCTGACCGCCCAACGACCCCCGCCCATTGACGTCAATAATGACGTATGTTCCCATAGTAACGC
CAATAGGGACTTTCCATTGACGTCAATGGGTGGAGTATTTACGGTAAACTGCCCACTTGGCAGTACATCA
AGTGTATCATATGCCAAGTACGCCCCCTATTGACGTCAATGACGGTAAATGGCCCGCCTGGCATTATGCC
CAGTACATGACCTTATGGGACTTTCCTACTTGGCAGTACATCTACGTATTAGTCATCGCTATTACCATGG
TGATGCGGTTTTGGCAGTACATCAATGGGCGTGGATAGCGGTTTGACTCACGGGGATTTCCAAGTCTCCA
CCCCATTGACGTCAATGGGAGTTTGTTTTGGCACCAAAATCAACGGGACTTTCCAAAATGTCGTAACAAC
TCCGCCCCATTGACGCAAATGGGCGGTAGGCGTGTACGGTGGGAGGTCTATATAAGCAGAGCTGGTTTAG
TGAACCGTCAGATCCGCTAGCGCTACCGGTCGCCACCATGGTGAGCAAGGGCGAGGAGCTGTTCACCGGG
GTGGTGCCCATCCTGGTCGAGCTGGACGGCGACGTAAACGGCCACAAGTTCAGCGTGTCCGGCGAGGGCG
AGGGCGATGCCACCTACGGCAAGCTGACCCTGAAGTTCATCTGCACCACCGGCAAGCTGCCCGTGCCCTG
GCCCACCCTCGTGACCACCCTGACCTACGGCGTGCAGTGCTTCAGCCGCTACCCCGACCACATGAAGCAG
CACGACTTCTTCAAGTCCGCCATGCCCGAAGGCTACGTCCAGGAGCGCACCATCTTCTTCAAGGACGACG
GCAACTACAAGACCCGCGCCGAGGTGAAGTTCGAGGGCGACACCCTGGTGAACCGCATCGAGCTGAAGGG
CATCGACTTCAAGGAGGACGGCAACATCCTGGGGCACAAGCTGGAGTACAACTACAACAGCCACAACGTC
TATATCATGGCCGACAAGCAGAAGAACGGCATCAAGGTGAACTTCAAGATCCGCCACAACATCGAGGACG
GCAGCGTGCAGCTCGCCGACCACTACCAGCAGAACACCCCCATCGGCGACGGCCCCGTGCTGCTGCCCGA
CAACCACTACCTGAGCACCCAGTCCGCCCTGAGCAAAGACCCCAACGAGAAGCGCGATCACATGGTCCTG
CTGGAGTTCGTGACCGCCGCCGGGATCACTCTCGGCATGGACGAGCTGTACAAGTAGGAATTCGTCGAGG
GACCTAATAACTTCGTATAGCATACATTATACGAAGTTATACATGTTTAAGGGTTCCGGTTCCACTAGGT
ACAATTCGATATCAAGCTTATCGATAATCAACCTCTGGATTACAAAATTTGTGAAAGATTGACTGGTATT
CTTAACTATGTTGCTCCTTTTACGCTATGTGGATACGCTGCTTTAATGCCTTTGTATCATGCTATTGCTT
CCCGTATGGCTTTCATTTTCTCCTCCTTGTATAAATCCTGGTTGCTGTCTCTTTATGAGGAGTTGTGGCC
CGTTGTCAGGCAACGTGGCGTGGTGTGCACTGTGTTTGCTGACGCAACCCCCACTGGTTGGGGCATTGCC
ACCACCTGTCAGCTCCTTTCCGGGACTTTCGCTTTCCCCCTCCCTATTGCCACGGCGGAACTCATCGCCG
CCTGCCTTGCCCGCTGCTGGACAGGGGCTCGGCTGTTGGGCACTGACAATTCCGTGGTGTTGTCGGGGAA
ATCATCGTCCTTTCCTTGGCTGCTCGCCTGTGTTGCCACCTGGATTCTGCGCGGGACGTCCTTCTGCTAC
GTCCCTTCGGCCCTCAATCCAGCGGACCTTCCTTCCCGCGGCCTGCTGCCGGCTCTGCGGCCTCTTCCGC
GTCTTCGCCTTCGCCCTCAGACGAGTCGGATCTCCCTTTGGGCCGCCTCCCCGCATCGATACCGTCGACC
TCGATCGAGACCTAGAAAAACATGGAGCAATCACAAGTAGCAATACAGCAGCTACCAATGCTGATTGTGC
CTGGCTAGAAGCACAAGAGGAGGAGGAGGTGGGTTTTCCAGTCACACCTCAGGTACCTTTAAGACCAATG
ACTTACAAGGCAGCTGTAGATCTTAGCCACTTTTTAAAAGAAAAGGGGGGACTGGAAGGGCTAATTCACT
CCCAACGAAGACAAGATATCCTTGATCTGTGGATCTACCACACACAAGGCTACTTCCCTGATTGGCAGAA
CTACACACCAGGGCCAGGGATCAGATATCCACTGACCTTTGGATGGTGCTACAAGCTAGTACCAGTTGAG
CAAGAGAAGGTAGAAGAAGCCAATGAAGGAGAGAACACCCGCTTGTTACACCCTGTGAGCCTGCATGGGA
TGGATGACCCGGAGAGAGAAGTATTAGAGTGGAGGTTTGACAGCCGCCTAGCATTTCATCACATGGCCCG
AGAGCTGCATCCGGACTGTACTGGGTCTCTCTGGTTAGACCAGATCTGAGCCTGGGAGCTCTCTGGCTAA
CTAGGGAACCCACTGCTTAAGCCTCAATAAAGCTTGCCTTGAGTGCTTCAAGTAGTGTGTGCCCGTCTGT
TGTGTGACTCTGGTAACTAGAGATCCCTCAGACCCTTTTAGTCAGTGTGGAAAATCTCTAGCAGCATGTG
AGCAAAAGGCCAGCAAAAGGCCAGGAACCGTAAAAAGGCCGCGTTGCTGGCGTTTTTCCATAGGCTCCGC
CCCCCTGACGAGCATCACAAAAATCGACGCTCAAGTCAGAGGTGGCGAAACCCGACAGGACTATAAAGAT
ACCAGGCGTTTCCCCCTGGAAGCTCCCTCGTGCGCTCTCCTGTTCCGACCCTGCCGCTTACCGGATACCT
GTCCGCCTTTCTCCCTTCGGGAAGCGTGGCGCTTTCTCATAGCTCACGCTGTAGGTATCTCAGTTCGGTG
TAGGTCGTTCGCTCCAAGCTGGGCTGTGTGCACGAACCCCCCGTTCAGCCCGACCGCTGCGCCTTATCCG
GTAACTATCGTCTTGAGTCCAACCCGGTAAGACACGACTTATCGCCACTGGCAGCAGCCACTGGTAACAG
GATTAGCAGAGCGAGGTATGTAGGCGGTGCTACAGAGTTCTTGAAGTGGTGGCCTAACTACGGCTACACT
AGAAGAACAGTATTTGGTATCTGCGCTCTGCTGAAGCCAGTTACCTTCGGAAAAAGAGTTGGTAGCTCTT
GATCCGGCAAACAAACCACCGCTGGTAGCGGTGGTTTTTTTGTTTGCAAGCAGCAGATTACGCGCAGAAA
AAAAGGATCTCAAGAAGATCCTTTGATCTTTTCTACGGGGTCTGACGCTCAGTGGAACGAAAACTCACGT
TAAGGGATTTTGGTCATGAGATTATCAAAAAGGATCTTCACCTAGATCCTTTTAAATTAAAAATGAAGTT
TTAAATCAATCTAAAGTATATATGAGTAAACTTGGTCTGACAGTTACCAATGCTTAATCAGTGAGGCACC
TATCTCAGCGATCTGTCTATTTCGTTCATCCATAGTTGCCTGACTCCCCGTCGTGTAGATAACTACGATA
CGGGAGGGCTTACCATCTGGCCCCAGTGCTGCAATGATACCGCGAGACCCACGCTCACCGGCTCCAGATT
TATCAGCAATAAACCAGCCAGCCGGAAGGGCCGAGCGCAGAAGTGGTCCTGCAACTTTATCCGCCTCCAT
CCAGTCTATTAATTGTTGCCGGGAAGCTAGAGTAAGTAGTTCGCCAGTTAATAGTTTGCGCAACGTTGTT
GCCATTGCTACAGGCATCGTGGTGTCACGCTCGTCGTTTGGTATGGCTTCATTCAGCTCCGGTTCCCAAC
GATCAAGGCGAGTTACATGATCCCCCATGTTGTGCAAAAAAGCGGTTAGCTCCTTCGGTCCTCCGATCGT
TGTCAGAAGTAAGTTGGCCGCAGTGTTATCACTCATGGTTATGGCAGCACTGCATAATTCTCTTACTGTC
ATGCCATCCGTAAGATGCTTTTCTGTGACTGGTGAGTACTCAACCAAGTCATTCTGAGAATAGTGTATGC
GGCGACCGAGTTGCTCTTGCCCGGCGTCAATACGGGATAATACCGCGCCACATAGCAGAACTTTAAAAGT
GCTCATCATTGGAAAACGTTCTTCGGGGCGAAAACTCTCAAGGATCTTACCGCTGTTGAGATCCAGTTCG
ATGTAACCCACTCGTGCACCCAACTGATCTTCAGCATCTTTTACTTTCACCAGCGTTTCTGGGTGAGCAA
AAACAGGAAGGCAAAATGCCGCAAAAAAGGGAATAAGGGCGACACGGAAATGTTGAATACTCATACTCTT
CCTTTTTCAATATTATTGAAGCATTTATCAGGGTTATTGTCTCATGAGCGGATACATATTTGAATGTATT
TAGAAAAATAAACAAATAGGGGTTCCGCGCACATTTCCCCGAAAAGTGCCACCTGAC
Features (pLannotate 1.2.2; 24 found; start..end, strand, type, name):
     31..83      -  misc_feature   bom (fragment): basis of mobility region from pBR322
    238..617     +  enhancer       CMV enhancer: human cytomegalovirus immediate early enhancer
    618..817     +  promoter       CMV promoter: human cytomegalovirus (CMV) immediate early promoter
    835..1015    +  LTR            5' LTR (truncated): truncated 5' long terminal repeat (LTR) from HIV-1
   1062..1187    +  misc_feature   HIV-1 Ψ: packaging signal of human immunodeficiency virus type 1
   1171..1509    +  CDS            HIV-1 gag (fragment): gag protein from human immunodeficiency virus 1; gag
   1684..1917    +  misc_feature   RRE: The Rev response element (RRE) of HIV-1 allows for Rev-dependent mRNA export from the nucleus to the cytoplasm.
   2294..2394    +  CDS            Rev (fragment): human immunodeficiency virus 1 (HIV-1) Rev protein; rev; enhances nuclear export of unspliced and incompletely spliced viral mRNAs
   2444..2561    +  misc_feature   cPPT/CTS: central polypurine tract and central termination sequence of HIV-1
   2620..2932    +  promoter       U6 promoter: RNA polymerase III promoter for mouse U6 snRNA (Das et al., 1988)
   2987..3012    -  misc_feature   MCS (fragment): pBluescript multiple cloning site
   3047..3080    +  protein_bind   loxP: Cre-mediated recombination occurs in the 8-bp core sequence (GCATACAT). Cre recombinase
   3196..3499    +  enhancer       CMV enhancer: human cytomegalovirus immediate early enhancer
   3500..3703    +  promoter       CMV promoter: human cytomegalovirus (CMV) immediate early promoter
   3748..4464    +  CDS            EGFP: EGFP is a basic (constitutively fluorescent) green fluorescent protein published in 1996, derived from Aequorea victoria. It is reported to be a rapidly-maturing weak dimer with moderate acid sensitivity.
   4487..4520    +  protein_bind   loxP: Cre-mediated recombination occurs in the 8-bp core sequence (GCATACAT). Cre recombinase
   4553..4576    +  misc_feature   MCS (fragment): pBluescript multiple cloning site
   4576..5164    +  misc_feature   WPRE: woodchuck hepatitis virus posttranscriptional regulatory element
   5165..5184    +  misc_feature   MCS (fragment): pBluescript multiple cloning site
   5186..5686    +  CDS            nef (fragment): NEF_HV1LA - Experimental evidence at protein level: Swiss-Prot protein existence level 1. Extracellular Nef protein targets CD4(+) T-lymphocytes for apoptosis by interacting with CXCR4 surface receptors. From Human immunodeficiency virus type 1 group M subtype B (isolate Lai) (HIV-1).
   5693..5873    +  LTR            5' LTR (truncated): truncated 5' long terminal repeat (LTR) from HIV-1
   5935..6523    -  rep_origin     ori: high-copy-number ColE1/pMB1/pBR322/pUC origin of replication
   6694..7554    -  CDS            AmpR: β-lactamase; bla; confers resistance to ampicillin, carbenicillin, and related antibiotics
   7555..7659    -  promoter       AmpR promoter: bla
