[The description below was written by a language model from this plasmid's Addgene catalogue record and pLannotate feature annotations shown in this document.]
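Description:
pLV-shIl22ra2-1928 is an HIV-1-derived lentiviral RNAi vector built on the pLL3.7 (LentiLox) backbone and designed to knock down the rat Il22ra2 gene (also known as Crf2-s1). In bacteria it is maintained through a high-copy ColE1/pUC-type origin and selected with ampicillin via the β-lactamase gene. The total size is about 7.7 kb, with the hairpin accounting for only about 50 bp beyond the empty backbone.

The viral transcript is driven by a CMV enhancer/promoter fused to a truncated 5' LTR, a chimeric arrangement that typically makes genomic RNA production independent of Tat. It carries the Ψ packaging signal with a partial gag sequence, the Rev response element for nuclear export of the unspliced RNA, and the cPPT/CTS element that aids transduction. A second truncated LTR annotated at the 3' end, preceded by a nef fragment, closes the provirus. Within this frame, a mouse U6 RNA polymerase III promoter expresses the short hairpin RNA. The hairpin was inserted between the HpaI and XhoI sites, and the HpaI site was destroyed during cloning.

Downstream, a separate CMV enhancer/promoter drives EGFP, so transduced cells can be identified by green fluorescence. This reporter cassette is flanked by two loxP sites and so could be excised by Cre recombinase. A WPRE follows to enhance expression of transcripts that contain it.

The plasmid provides only the transfer genome, so packaging and envelope functions must be supplied in trans to make virus. It was produced within an alcohol-research consortium, and the associated publication concerns alcohol drinking in selectively bred rats, consistent with in vivo or cell-based silencing of Il22ra2 in rat.
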