Addgene plasmid #99033: pLV-shIl22ra2-1928
Purpose: Expresses a shRNA targeting the rat Il22ra2 gene
Depositing lab: Amy Lasek. Depositing organization: University of Illinois at Chicago. Publication: Reduction of alcohol drinking of alcohol-preferring (P) and high-alcohol drinking (HAD1) rats by targeting phosphodiesterase-4 (PDE4). Franklin KM, Hauser SR, Lasek AW, McClintick J, Ding ZM, McBride WJ, Bell RL. Psychopharmacology (Berl). 2015 Jul;232(13):2251-62. doi: 10.1007/s00213-014-3852-3. Epub 2015 Jan 15. PubMed 25585681.
Backbone
  Vector backbone: pLL3.7
  Backbone size w/o insert (bp): 7649
  Total vector size (bp): 7700
  Vector type: Mammalian Expression, Lentiviral, RNAi
Growth in bacteria
  Bacterial resistance: Ampicillin, 100 μg/mL
  Growth temperature: 30°C
  Growth strain: NEB Stable
  Copy number: High Copy
Gene/Insert
  Gene/Insert name: Il22ra2
  gRNA/shRNA sequence: GGTGCTCCAACGTATTACT
  Species: R. norvegicus (rat)
  GenBank ID: NM_001003404
  Entrez Gene: Il22ra2 (a.k.a. Crf2-s1)
  Promoter: mouse U6
  Cloning method: Restriction Enzyme; 5′ cloning site HpaI (destroyed during cloning); 3′ cloning site XhoI (not destroyed)
  Sequencing primers: 5′ U6
Terms and licenses: Academic/Nonprofit Terms; Industry Terms: Not Available to Industry
Depositor comments: This plasmid was generated as part of the NIAAA-funded INIA consortium.
How to cite: pLV-shIl22ra2-1928 was a gift from Amy Lasek (Addgene plasmid # 99033 ; http://n2t.net/addgene:99033 ; RRID:Addgene_99033)
